>Addgene plasmid #162783 | pTM | addgene full sequence | sequence record 333802 | Addgene NGS Result
CGAGGCCGCCACCATGGATGCAATGAAGAGAGGGCTCTGCTGTGTGCTGCTGCTGTGTGGAGCAGTCTTC
GTCTCGGCTAGCGCTACCGGTGAACAAAAACTGATCAGCGAAGAGGATCTGTCTGCAGGCGGTCATCACC
ATCACCATCACCATCACCATCACTAGCGGCCGCGCAGTTAACGCCGCCCCTCTCCCTCCCCCCCCCCTAA
CGTTACTGGCCGAAGCCGCTTGGAATAAGGCCGGTGTGCGTTTGTCTATATGTTATTTTCCACCATATTG
CCGTCTTTTGGCAATGTGAGGGCCCGGAAACCTGGCCCTGTCTTCTTGACGAGCATTCCTAGGGGTCTTT
CCCCTCTCGCCAAAGGAATGCAAGGTCTGTTGAATGTCGTGAAGGAAGCAGTTCCTCTGGAAGCTTCTTG
AAGACAAACAACGTCTGTAGCGACCCTTTGCAGGCAGCGGAACCCCCCACCTGGCGACAGGTGCCTCTGC
GGCCAAAAGCCACGTGTATAAGATACACCTGCAAAGGCGGCACAACCCCAGTGCCACGTTGTGAGTTGGA
TAGTTGTGGAAAGAGTCAAATGGCTCTCCTCAAGCGTATTCAACAAGGGGCTGAAGGATGCCCAGAAGGT
ACCCCATTGTATGGGATCTGATCTGGGGCCTCGGTACACATGCTTTACATGTGTTTAGTCGAGGTTAAAA
AAACGTCTAGGCCCCCCGAACCACGGGGACGTGGTTTTCCTTTGAAAAACACGATGATAATATGGCCACA
AGATCTGCCACCATGGTTCGACCATTGAACTGCATCGTCGCCGTGTCCCAAAATATGGGGATTGGCAAGA
ACGGAGACCTACCCTGGCCTCCGCTCAGGAACGAGTTCAAGTACTTCCAAAGAATGACCACAACCTCTTC
AGTGGAAGGTAAACAGAATCTGGTGATTATGGGTAGGAAAACCTGGTTCTCCATTCCTGAGAAGAATCGA
CCTCTAAAGGACAGAATTAATATAGTTCTCAGTAGAGAACTCAAAGAACCACCACGAGGAGCTCATTTTC
TTGCCAAAAGTTTGGATGATGCCTTAAGACTTATTGAACAACCGGAATTGGCAAGTAAAGTAGACATGGT
TTGGATAGTCGGAGGCAGTTCTGTTTACCAGGAAGCCATGAATCAACCAGGCCACCTCAGACTCTTTGTG
ACAAGGATCATGCAGGAATTTGAAAGTGACACGTTTTTCCCAGAAATTGATTTGGGGAAATATAAACTTC
TCCCAGAATACCCAGGCGTCCTCTCTGAGGTCCAGGAGGAAAAAGGCATCAAGTATAAGTTTGAAGTCTA
CGAGAAGAAAGACTAATCTAGCATATTACCCCTAACACCTGCCACCCCAGTCTTAATCAGTGGTGGAAGA
ACGGTCTCAGAACTGTTTGTCTCAATTGGCCATTTAAGTTTAATAGTGAAAGACTGGTTAATGATAACAA
TGCATCGGAAAACCTTCAGGAGGAAAGGAGAATGTTTTGTGGAACATTTTTGTGTGTGTGGCAGTTTTAA
GTTATTAGTTTTCAAAATCAGTACTTTTTAATGGAAACAACTTGACCAAAAATCTGTCACAGAATTTTGA
GACCCATTAAAATACAAGTTTAATGAGAAGTCTGTCTCTGTTAATGCTGAAGTCATTACTAAGTGCTTAG
CTTAGCAAGGTATGTGGATGCCCATTTGTGTTCCAAGGGATTGGACTGTTCATCAGGACCCAGAGCTGAG
TTTCAAGGGCTCAAGAGATGGCTTATTACCTGTGGGTGTCTTGAAGGTTCTGGTTGGGACAAATTAGGAA
TGTTTTTGGCAGACATGGTGACTACCCTTCATCTGGGTGAGTTCAGTTGATTTGTCTTGAGCCTTTGGGG
TTTACACAAGTAAATGACATCATACAGTTAGTGTATTGTTAGTGAATATTAATATATGAGGCAGGCTTTG
CTCTAGACATATGTCGACGTCCGGAGCTCTGGCGCGCCATGGCTCTTCCGCTTCCTCGCTCACTGACTCG
CTGCGCTCGGTCGTTCGGCTGCGGCGAGCGGTATCAGCTCACTCAAAGGCGGTAATACGGTTATCCACAG
AATCAGGGGATAACGCAGGAAAGAACATGTGAGCAAAAGGCCAGCAAAAGGCCAGGAACCGTAAAAAGGC
CGCGTTGCTGGCGTTTTTCCATAGGCTCCGCCCCCCTGACGAGCATCACAAAAATCGACGCTCAAGTCAG
AGGTGGCGAAACCCGACAGGACTATAAAGATACCAGGCGTTTCCCCCTGGAAGCTCCCTCGTGCGCTCTC
CTGTTCCGACCCTGCCGCTTACCGGATACCTGTCCGCCTTTCTCCCTTCGGGAAGCGTGGCGCTTTCTCA
TAGCTCACGCTGTAGGTATCTCAGTTCGGTGTAGGTCGTTCGCTCCAAGCTGGGCTGTGTGCACGAACCC
CCCGTTCAGCCCGACCGCTGCGCCTTATCCGGTAACTATCGTCTTGAGTCCAACCCGGTAAGACACGACT
TATCGCCACTGGCAGCAGCCACTGGTAACAGGATTAGCAGAGCGAGGTATGTAGGCGGTGCTACAGAGTT
CTTGAAGTGGTGGCCTAACTACGGCTACACTAGAAGAACAGTATTTGGTATCTGCGCTCTGCTGAAGCCA
GTTACCTTCGGAAAAAGAGTTGGTAGCTCTTGATCCGGCAAACAAACCACCGCTGGTAGCGGTGGTTTTT
TTGTTTGCAAGCAGCAGATTACGCGCAGAAAAAAAGGATCTCAAGAAGATCCTTTGATCTTTTCTACGGG
GTCTGACGCTCAGTGGAACGAAAACTCACGTTAAGGGATTTTGGTCATGAGATTATCAAAAAGGATCTTC
ACCTAGATCCTTTTAAATTAAAAATGAAGTTTTAAATCAATCTAAAGTATATATGAGTAAACTTGGTCTG
ACAGTTACCAATGCTTAATCAGTGAGGCACCTATCTCAGCGATCTGTCTATTTCGTTCATCCATAGTTGC
CTGACTCCCCGTCGTGTAGATAACTACGATACGGGAGGGCTTACCATCTGGCCCCAGTGCTGCAATGATA
CCGCGAGACCCACGCTCACCGGCTCCAGATTTATCAGCAATAAACCAGCCAGCCGGAAGGGCCGAGCGCA
GAAGTGGTCCTGCAACTTTATCCGCCTCCATCCAGTCTATTAATTGTTGCCGGGAAGCTAGAGTAAGTAG
TTCGCCAGTTAATAGTTTGCGCAACGTTGTTGCCATTGCTACAGGCATCGTGGTGTCACGCTCGTCGTTT
GGTATGGCTTCATTCAGCTCCGGTTCCCAACGATCAAGGCGAGTTACATGATCCCCCATGTTGTGCAAAA
AAGCGGTTAGCTCCTTCGGTCCTCCGATCGTTGTCAGAAGTAAGTTGGCCGCAGTGTTATCACTCATGGT
TATGGCAGCACTGCATAATTCTCTTACTGTCATGCCATCCGTAAGATGCTTTTCTGTGACTGGTGAGTAC
TCAACCAAGTCATTCTGAGAATAGTGTATGCGGCGACCGAGTTGCTCTTGCCCGGCGTCAATACGGGATA
ATACCGCGCCACATAGCAGAACTTTAAAAGTGCTCATCATTGGAAAACGTTCTTCGGGGCGAAAACTCTC
AAGGATCTTACCGCTGTTGAGATCCAGTTCGATGTAACCCACTCGTGCACCCAACTGATCTTCAGCATCT
TTTACTTTCACCAGCGTTTCTGGGTGAGCAAAAACAGGAAGGCAAAATGCCGCAAAAAAGGGAATAAGGG
CGACACGGAAATGTTGAATACTCATACTCTTCCTTTTTCAATATTATTGAAGCATTTATCAGGGTTATTG
TCTCATGAGCGGATACATATTTGAATGTATTTAGAAAAATAAACAAATAGGGGTTCCGCGCACATTTCCC
CGAAAAGTGCCACCTGCATCTCATCACGGTCACGCATGGCTGCGCCCGCGCAGCGCCCCCCGACCCCCCC
CCGATCCCCGGAACGCCAGCCGCCATCCACCGCCCGCAGCCCCCGGAGCCCGCGGACCCCGACCCCCCGC
CGCTCGCCCGCCGTTGCGCCGCTCTCTGCGGGGGGGCTAGGGGGCCGCGGGGGGAAGGCCACGCCCCCTC
CACTTTTTCCAGGAATGCGCGGCATGACCCGCCCCCCCCATGACCCGCCAACACCCCCCCGATGCCCCCC
GGGGGTCTTTCCTGGGGGGCCTTTGTCAGGGTTGCCTGTGTCACCCACGGGCCCCTTGGCCACGCTTGCC
TGGGTCACCCCGGAGCCCCGGGTCACGTTTGCCGGGGTCAGCCCTGGGGCGCTTCTTCACGCTCCATTGC
CATGCAGAATTCCCACATGTGGACACCGGACAGTAGGTCCTCAAATGCTCCTTATTAGGTTGGTTCAATA
ATATCAATTGTTTGTTACTAGGCAGTGATGTTGTACATCTGGAGGAGATCTCTTGAGCCCATAATCAGGT
TATTAGGAATAAATACTCTAAGGCTAAAAATGTAGCTTAGTGATAAGAGTGCTTGCCTGGTGTGCTGAGA
CCCTCGGTTCCATCTCCACAACCCCATATTCCATTACAAAATACCTTTTCACCGTCCCTAGCATTAAGAA
ACAAAACAACAAAGAAGTTTTTCTTTCTTCTGAGATCCTGCCCGGAGAGGCATTTAAAACTGGCCAGGGC
CAAAAAAAAAAAAAAAAGAAAAAAAAGAAAAGAAAACAGGCTAGGGCCGGCATGGTGGCGCACGCCTTTA
ATCCCAGCACGCAGGAGGCAGAGGCAGGGCGGATCTCTGTGAGTTTGAGGTCAGCCTGGTCTACCTAGTG
AGTTTCAGGGCACCCAGGGCTAAAGAGACTGTCTCAAAAACAAAACAGCCACACAATCAGAACCACAGCA
AAACGCAGTTATGATCCTTGGAACTGTAGGAATGACAAGCATTTAAATAATAGGACGAGCCATTTTTGAG
AAGCTCTGATTTCACAAGTGTCAGGGATGGGCTCTGGGCGAGTAAGATTGCTAATGCTGGCCTCTAAATG
AGACCACGTGGAGTTGATTAGATTCTTTTCATGTTCCTCGTGCTCTATCAAATAACTGTACCCAAATACA
CACACACACACACACACACAATGCGCGCACACACAAAATCCTTTTTTAGCTTAAGAAGCCCAGAATCAGA
AGTAAAGCTAACTGTGGGACTTAAGTATTATTCTGAACGGAACTCCCAGGGCGTGAAGCGCGCTTCAGGC
TTCCAGAGAAGCAGCTGGCGCTGGATGGAATGAACCAAGAGGCCAGCACAGGGGCAGATCCGTCGAGCTC
TCGGCCACCGAGCTGAGCCCTTAGGTTCTGGGGCTGGGAAGGGTCCCTAGGATTGTGCACCTCTCCCGCG
GGGGACAAGCAGGGGGATGGCGGGGCTGACGTCGGGAGGTGGCCTCCACGGGAAGGGACACCCGGATCTC
GACACAGCCTTGGCAGTGGAGTCAGGAAGGGTAGGGACAGATTCTGGACGCCCTCTTGGCCAGCTCCTCA
CCGCCCCACCCCCGACTGGAGCCGAGAGTAATTCATACAAAAGGAGGGATCGCCTTCGCCCCTGGGAATC
CCAGGGACCGTCGCTAAATTCTGGCCGGCCTCCCAGCCCGGAACCGCTGTGCCCGCCCAGCGCGGCGGGA
GGAGCCTGCGCCTAGGGCGGATCGCGGGTCGGCGGGAGAGCACAAGCCCACAGTCCCCGGCGGTGGGGGA
GGGGCGCGCTGAGCGGGGGCCCGGGAGCCAGCGCGGGGCAAACTGGGAAAGTGGCGTCGTGTGCTGGCTC
CGCCCTCTTCCCGAGGGTGGGGGAGAACGGTATAAAAGTGCGGTAGTCGCGTTGGACGTTCTTTTTCGCA
ACGGGTTTGCCGTCAGAACGCAGGTGAGTGGCGGGTGTGGCCTCCGCGGGCCCGGGCTCCCTCCTTTGAG
CGGGGTCGGGCCGCCGTGCGGGTGTCGTCGGCCGGGCTTCTCTGCGAGCGTTCCCGCCCTGGATGGCGGG
CTGTGCGGGAGGGCGAGGGGGGGAGGCCTGGCGGCGGCCCCGGAGCCTCGCCTCGTGTCGGGCGTGAGGC
CTAGCGTGGCTTCCGCCCCGCCGCGTGCCACCGCGGCCGCGCTTTGCTGTCTGCCCGGCTGCCCTCGATT
GCCTGCCCGCGGCCCGGGCCAACAAAGGGAGGGCGTGGAGCTGGCTGGTAGGGAGCCCCGTAGTCCGCAT
GTCGGGCAGGGAGAGCGGCAGCAGTCGGGGGGGGGACCGGGCCCGCCCGTCCCGCAGCACATGTCCAACG
CCGCCTGGACGGGTAGCGGCCTGTGTCCTGATAAGGCGGCCGGGCGGTGGGTTTTAGATGCCGGGTTCAG
GTGGCCCCGGGTCCCGGCCCGGTCTGGCCAGTACCCCGTAGTGGCTTAGCTCCGAGGAGGGCGAGGCCCG
CCCGCCCGGCACCAGTTGCGTGCGCGGAAAGATGGCCGCTCCCGGGCCCTGTAGCAAGGAGCTCAAAATG
GAGGACGCGGCAGCCCGGCGGAGCGGGGCGGGTGAGTCACCCACACAAAGGAAGAGGGCCTTGCCCCTCG
CCGGCCGCTGCTTCCTGTGACCCCGTGGTGTACCGGCCGCACTTCAGTCACCCCGGGCGCTCTTTCGGAG
CACCGCTGGCCTCCGCTGGGGGAGGGGATCTGTCTAATGGCGTTGGAGTTTGCTCACATTTGGTGGGTGG
AGACTGTAGCCAGGCCAGCCTGGCCATGAAAGTAATTCTTGGAATTTGCCCATTTTGAGTTTGGAGCGAA
GCTGATTGACAAAGCTGCTTAGCCGTTCAAAGGTATTCTTCGAACTTTTTTTTTAAGGTGTTGTGAAAAC
CT
Features (pLannotate 1.2.2; 10 found; start..end, strand, type, name):
     14..72      +  sig_peptide    tPA signal/pro sequence (fragment): signal sequence and propeptide from human tissue plasminogen activator (Berg and Grinnell, 1991)
    137..160     +  CDS            8xHis: 8xHis affinity tag
    187..771     +  misc_feature   IRES2: internal ribosome entry site (IRES) of the encephalomyocarditis virus (EMCV)
    783..1343    +  CDS            Dhfr: DYR_MOUSE - Experimental evidence at protein level: Swiss-Prot protein existence level 1. Key enzyme in folate metabolism. Contributes to the de novo mitochondrial thymidylate biosynthesis pathway (PubMed:25980602). Catalyzes an essential reaction for de novo glycine and purine synthesis, and for DNA precursor synthesis (PubMed:25980602). Binds its own mRNA. From Mus musculus (Mouse).
   2186..2774    -  rep_origin     ori: high-copy-number ColE1/pMB1/pBR322/pUC origin of replication
   2945..3805    -  CDS            AmpR: β-lactamase; bla; confers resistance to ampicillin, carbenicillin, and related antibiotics
   3806..3910    -  promoter       AmpR promoter: bla
   4692..4721    +  promoter       Act1 promoter (fragment): rice actin promoter
   5771..5932    +  promoter       mEF-1α promoter (fragment): strong constitutive promoter for mouse elongation factor EF-1α
   6758..6785    +  intron         EF-1α intron A (fragment): truncated intron upstream of the start codon of human EF-1α
