[The description below was written by a language model from this plasmid's Addgene catalogue record and pLannotate feature annotations shown in this document.]
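Description:
pTM is an empty mammalian expression backbone for producing secreted, tagged proteins in CHO cells. It derives from the p1.1 vector, which uses regulatory sequences of the Chinese hamster elongation factor 1A (EEF1A1) gene. According to the record, the EEF1A1 upstream and downstream flanking regions were truncated relative to p1.1. This fits the size difference: the sequenced plasmid is about 6.9 kb, whereas the catalogue backbone size of about 11.9 kb appears to refer to the parent. The automated annotation picks up only short fragments matching mouse EF-1α promoter and EF-1α intron A, most likely homology hits to the hamster promoter region. A 30-nt match to the rice actin promoter is probably spurious.

The cloning region begins with the human tissue plasminogen activator (hTPA) signal peptide, which directs the fusion protein into the secretory pathway. It is followed by C-terminal c-myc and polyhistidine tags for detection and metal-affinity purification. The catalogue states a 10xHis tag; the feature table labels an 8xHis match and does not annotate c-myc. An open reading frame is inserted by restriction cloning between the leader and the tags. Downstream, an EMCV IRES links translation of mouse dihydrofolate reductase (Dhfr) to the same transcript. This allows selection in DHFR-deficient cells by hypoxanthine/thymidine withdrawal, and methotrexate can be used to amplify the integrated cassette and raise expression.

In bacteria the plasmid is maintained by a high-copy ColE1/pUC origin and ampicillin resistance. The associated publication used this vector system for high-level stable expression of the SARS-CoV-2 spike receptor-binding domain in CHO cells.
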