Addgene plasmid #162783: pTM
Purpose: (Empty Backbone) Protein expression in CHO cells - hTPA leader and C-terminal c-myc and 10xhis tags are coded
Depositing lab: Ivan Vorobiev. Depositing organization: Federal Research Centre "Fundamentals of Biotechnology" of the Russian Academy of Sciences. Publication: High-level expression of the monomeric SARS-CoV-2 S protein RBD 320-537 in stably transfected CHO cells by the EEF1A1-based plasmid vector. Sinegubova MV, Orlova NA, Kovnir SV, Dayanova LK, Vorobiev II. PLoS One. 2021 Feb 2;16(2):e0242890. doi: 10.1371/journal.pone.0242890. eCollection 2021. PubMed 33529230.
Backbone
  Vector backbone: p1.1
  Backbone manufacturer: LMBT, LTD
  Backbone size (bp): 11914
  Modifications to backbone: Truncated EEF1A1 DFR and UFR sequences; hTPA signal peptide, c-myc, and 10xHis coding sequences added
  Vector type: Mammalian Expression
  Promoter: CHO Elongation factor 1A
  Selectable markers: HT/MTX
  Tag / fusion protein: hTPA leader (N terminal on backbone); c-myc (C terminal on backbone); 10xHis (C terminal on backbone)
Growth in bacteria
  Bacterial resistance: Ampicillin, 100 μg/mL
  Growth temperature: 37°C
  Growth strain: DH5alpha
  Copy number: High Copy
Gene/Insert
  Cloning method: Restriction Enzyme
  Sequencing primers: 5′ SQ-5CH6-F GCCGCTGCTTCCTGTGAC; 3′ IRESArev aggtttccgggccctcacattg; SQ-MycH-R gatgaccgcctgcagac
Terms and licenses: Academic/Nonprofit Terms; Industry Terms: Not Available to Industry
How to cite: pTM was a gift from Ivan Vorobiev (Addgene plasmid # 162783 ; http://n2t.net/addgene:162783 ; RRID:Addgene_162783)
